>Addgene plasmid #213205 | CCRL2-DuET | addgene full sequence | sequence record 430768 | Addgene NGS Result
GAGATAGGTGCCTCACTGATTAAGCATTGGTAACTGTCAGACCAAGTTTACTCATATATACTTTAGATTG
ATTTAAAACTTCATTTTTAATTTAAAAGGATCTAGGTGAAGATCCTTTTTGATAATCTCATGACCAAAAT
CCCTTAACGTGAGTTTTCGTTCCACTGAGCGTCAGACCCCGTAGAAAAGATCAAAGGATCTTCTTGAGAT
CCTTTTTTTCTGCGCGTAATCTGCTGCTTGCAAACAAAAAAACCACCGCTACCAGCGGTGGTTTGTTTGC
CGGATCAAGAGCTACCAACTCTTTTTCCGAAGGTAACTGGCTTCAGCAGAGCGCAGATACCAAATACCGT
TCTTCTAGTGTAGCCGTAGTTAGGCCACCACTTCAAGAACTCTGTAGCACCGCCTACATACCTCGCTCTG
CTAATCCTGTTACCAGTGGCTGCTGCCAGTGGCGATAAGTCGTGTCTTACCGGGTTGGACTCAAGACGAT
AGTTACCGGATAAGGCGCAGCGGTCGGGCTGAACGGGGGGTTCGTGCACACAGCCCAGCTTGGAGCGAAC
GACCTACACCGAACTGAGATACCTACAGCGTGAGCTATGAGAAAGCGCCACGCTTCCCGAAGGGAGAAAG
GCGGACAGGTATCCGGTAAGCGGCAGGGTCGGAACAGGAGAGCGCACGAGGGAGCTTCCAGGGGGAAACG
CCTGGTATCTTTATAGTCCTGTCGGGTTTCGCCACCTCTGACTTGAGCGTCGATTTTTGTGATGCTCGTC
AGGGGGGCGGAGCCTATGGAAAAACGCCAGCAACGCGGCCTTTTTACGGTTCCTGGCCTTTTGCTGGCCT
TTTGCTCACATGTTCTTTCCTGCGTTATCCCCTGATTCTGTGGATAACCGTATTACCGCCTTTGAGTGAG
CTGATACCGCTCGCCGCAGCCGAACGACCGAGCGCAGCGAGTCAGTGAGCGAGGAAGCGGAAGAGCGCCC
AATACGCAAACCGCCTCTCCCCGCGCGTTGGCCGATTCATTAATGCAGCTGGCACGACAGGTTTCCCGAC
TGGAAAGCGGGCAGTGAGCGCAACGCAATTAATGTGAGTTAGCTCACTCATTAGGCACCCCAGGCTTTAC
ACTTTATGCTTCCGGCTCGTATGTTGTGTGGAATTGTGAGCGGATAACAATTTCACACAGGAAACAGCTA
TGACCATGATTACGCCAAGCTCTAGCTAGAGGTCGACGGTATACAGACATGATAAGATACATTGATGAGT
TTGGACAAACCACAACTAGAATGCAGTGAAAAAAATGCTTTATTTGTGAAATTTGTGATGCTATTGCTTT
ATTTGTAACCATTATAAGCTGCAATAAACAAGTTGGGGTGGGCGAAGAACTCCAGCATGAGATCCCCGCG
CTGGAGGATCATCCAGCCGGCGTCCCGGAAAACGATTCCGAAGCCCAACCTTTCATAGAAGGCGGCGGTG
GAATCGAAATCTCGTGATGGCAGGTTGGGCGTCGCTTGGTCGGTCATTTCGAACCCCAGAGTCCCGCTCA
GAAGAACTCGTCAAGAAGGCGATAGAAGGCGATGCGCTGCGAATCGGGAGCGGCGATACCGTAAAGCACG
AGGAAGCGGTCAGCCCATTCGCCGCCAAGCTCTTCAGCAATATCACGGGTAGCCAACGCTATGTCCTGAT
AGCGGTCCGCCACACCCAGCCGGCCACAGTCGATGAATCCAGAAAAGCGGCCATTTTCCACCATGATATT
CGGCAAGCAGGCATCGCCATGGGTCACGACGAGATCCTCGCCGTCGGGCATGCGCGCCTTGAGCCTGGCG
AACAGTTCGGCTGGCGCGAGCCCCTGATGCTCTTCGTCCAGATCATCCTGATCGACAAGACCGGCTTCCA
TCCGAGTACGTGCTCGCTCGATGCGATGTTTCGCTTGGTGGTCGAATGGGCAGGTAGCCGGATCAAGCGT
ATGCAGCCGCCGCATTGCATCAGCCATGATGGATACTTTCTCGGCAGGAGCAAGGTGAGATGACAGGAGA
TCCTGCCCCGGCACTTCGCCCAATAGCAGCCAGTCCCTTCCCGCTTCAGTGACAACGTCGAGCACAGCTG
CGCAAGGAACGCCCGTCGTGGCCAGCCACGATAGCCGCGCTGCCTCGTCCTGCAGTTCATTCAGGGCACC
GGACAGGTCGGTCTTGACAAAAAGAACCGGGCGCCCCTGCGCTGACAGCCGGAACACGGCGGCATCAGAG
CAGCCGATTGTCTGTTGTGCCCAGTCATAGCCGAATAGCCTCTCCACCCAAGCGGCCGGAGAACCTGCGT
GCAATCCATCTTGTTCAATCATGCGAAACGATCCTCATCCTGTCTCTTGATCAGATCCGAAAATGGATAT
ACAAGCTCCCGGGAGCTTTTTGCAAAAGCCTAGGCCTCCAAAAAAGCCTCCTCACTACTTCTGGAATAGC
TCAGAGGCAGAGGCGGCCTCGGCCTCTGCATAAATAAAAAAAATTAGTCAGCCATGGGGCGGAGAATGGG
CGGAACTGGGCGGAGTTAGGGGCGGGATGGGCGGAGTTAGGGGCGGGACTATGGTTGCTGACTAATTGAG
ATGCATGCTTTGCATACTTCTGCCTGCTGGGGAGCCTGGGGACTTTCCACACCTGGTTGCTGACTAATTG
AGATGCATGCTTTGCATACTTCTGCCTGCTGGGGAGCCTGGGGACTTTCCACACCCTAACTGACACACAT
TCCACAGAATTAATTCGCGTTAAATTTTTGTTAAATCAGCTCATTTTTTAACCAATAGGCCGAAATCGGC
AAAATCCCTTATAAATCAAAAGAATAGACCGAGATAGGGT
[37 nt withheld, positions 2841-2877]
AAAGAACGTGGACTCCAACGTCAAAGG
[49 nt withheld, positions 2905-2953]
T
[91 nt withheld, positions 2955-3045]
G
[124 nt withheld, positions 3047-3170]
GGGGATACCCCCTAGAGCCCCAGCTGGTTCTTTCCGCCTCAGAAGCCATAGAGCCCACCGCATCCCCAGC
ATGCCTGCTATTGTCTTCCCAATCCTCCCCCTTGCTGTCCTGCCCCACCCCACCCCCCAGAATAGAATGA
CACCTACTCAGACAATGCGATGCAATTTCCTCATTTTATTAGGAAAGGACAGTGGGAGTGGCACCTTCCA
GGGTCAAGGAAGGCACGGGGGAGGGGCAAACAACAGATGGCTGGCAACTAGAAGGCACAGTCGAGGCTGA
TCAGCGGGTTTAAACGGGCCCTCTAGACTCGAGTTAGGCAGGGGCCACCTGAGAAGTCTCGGTCTTAGAC
ACGGTGGTGCTGGCCTCATCGAATTCACCGGTGCGTCCACCGGTATCGATCACTTCTGTACTATGGTCGG
GCTCCTCCCGTGAGGTGCCCTGGGCGCTCTGACCCCTGGGCTGCAAAGGGGTGTTAGATCTCAGGTGGAA
ACATCTGCACAGATACTTGGAAAACGTCCCGTCCAGGAAGGCGTACAGGAGGGGATTGATGCAACAGTGT
GTTGTGGCAATAAGTTTGGTGATGTGGACGGACTTGTCCAGGTTGTAGCTGCTCTTGCAGTCGCTCAGTG
AAAAATGCTCCTTAAAAGTGGAAAGGAAGAACGCAATATTATAGGGTGCCCACATCAGCAAGAACACGAC
CATTATTGCAAACACCAGCTTAAACAGAGAATATCGCTGCTCTCTAAATCGAAGTGTCTTTCTCATTTGC
ACATACAGAAATGTAAAGATGAACAGTGGCAACACCAGTACGGAAATATTCATTTTAAGGGTAAGAAAGT
GCTTCCAGAAGGTCTCGTCTGCCGGAAGGAAAGGTGTCCGAGAAAAGGCGCATTTGTACTTTTGATCCTC
CATTTGAGGCTTATAGACCACGAACTCGGGCAGGGTTGCCAGGATCGCCGTAACCCACGCCAAAACGCTT
GTAATTATACCGCACGGCACTCGTCTCCTGGCAGAGAAAAAGTTACCTTTGTGCAGGAAAACCAGGTACC
GTTGGACGGTGAGCAAGCAATTGAAAAACGTCTCAGAATAAAGTCCCACGAAGTACAGTCCTATCAAAAT
CTTACACATTGGGTCGCCCCCAGCGTGAGCCCAGAATGGCAAGGTCAGCAGAAAACACAGATTGGACACA
GCCAGATTCAGCAGGTAAATGTTCTCGACGCGCTTCAGGCCCTTGTACTTCACAAGTATGAGCACCACCA
ACAGATTGTCCAGGACTCCGATCACAAAGACGGCTGAACAGAGGCTGGGGACAAGCTGAGCGGAGAGAGC
CTGTGCGTCATACTTATCACATTGTTCGGCTTCGTCGCTTTCCAGTTCACCCTCAATCAGCACATCGTAT
TCATCCTCAGGCGCCAGCGTATAATTGGCCATATCGATGCTGGCGTCATCATCGTCCTTGTAGTCGGCGA
ATACCAGGCAGAAGATGTAGCTCAGGGCGATGATCGTCTTCATGGTGGCGCTAAGCTTAAGTTTAAACGC
TAGCCAGCTTGGGTCTCCCTATAGTGAGTCGTATTAATTTCGATAAGCCAGTAAGCAGTGGGTTCTCTAG
TTAGCCAGAGAGCTCTGCTTATATAGACCTCCCACCGTACACGCCTACCGCCCATTTGCGTCAATGGGGC
GGAGTTGTTACGACATTTTGGAAAGTCCCGTTGATTTTGGTGCCAAAACAAACTCCCATTGACGTCAATG
GGGTGGAGACTTGGAAATCCCCGTGAGTCAAACCGCTATCCACGCCCATTGATGTACTGCCAAAACCGCA
TCACCATGGTAATAGCGATGACTAATACGTAGATGTACTGCCAAGTAGGAAAGTCCCATAAGGTCATGTA
CTGGGCATAATGCCAGGCGGGCCATTTACCGTCATTGACGTCAATAGGGGGCGTACTTGGCATATGATAC
ACTTGATGTACTGCCAAGTGGGCAGTTTACCGTAAATACTCCACCCATTGACGTCAATGGAAAGTCCCTA
TTGGCGTTACTATGGGAACATACGTCATTATTGACGTCAATGGGCGGGGGTCGTTGGGCGGTCAGCCAGG
CGGGCCATTTACCGTAAGTTATGTAACGCGGAACTCCATATATGGGCTATGAACTAATGACCCCGTAATT
GATTACTATTAATAACTAGTCAATAATCAATGTCAACGCGTATATCTGGCCCGTACATCGCGAAGCAGCG
CAAAACGCCTAACCCTAAGCAGATTCTTCATGCAAATGTCGGTCAAGCCTTGCCTTGTTGTAGCTTAAAT
TTTGCTCGCGCACTACTCAGCGACCTCCAACACACAAGCAGGGAGCAGATACTGGCTTAACTATGCGGCA
TCAGAGCAGATTGTACTGAGAGTGCACCATAGGGGATCGGGAGATCTCCCGATCCGTCGACGTCAGGTGG
CACTTTTCGGGGAAATGTGCGCGGAACCCCTATTTGTTTATTTTTCTAAATACATTCAAATATGTATCCG
CTCATGAGACAATAACCCTGATAAATGCTTCAATAATATTGAAAAAGGAAGAGTATGAGTATTCAACATT
TCCGTGTCGCCCTTATTCCCTTTTTTGCGGCATTTTGCCTTCCTGTTTTTGCTCACCCAGAAACGCTGGT
GAAAGTAAAAGATGCTGAAGATCAGTTGGGTGCACGAGTGGGTTACATCGAACTGGATCTCAACAGCGGT
AAGATCCTTGAGAGTTTTCGCCCCGAAGAACGTTTTCCAATGATGAGCACTTTTAAAGTTCTGCTATGTG
GCGCGGTATTATCCCGTATTGACGCCGGGCAAGAGCAACTCGGTCGCCGCATACACTATTCTCAGAATGA
CTTGGTTGAGTACTCACCAGTCACAGAAAAGCATCTTACGGATGGCATGACAGTAAGAGAATTATGCAGT
GCTGCCATAACCATGAGTGATAACACTGCGGCCAACTTACTTCTGACAACGATCGGAGGACCGAAGGAGC
TAACCGCTTTTTTGCACAACATGGGGGATCATGTAACTCGCCTTGATCGTTGGGAACCGGAGCTGAATGA
AGCCATACCAAACGACGAGCGTGACACCACGATGCCTGTAGCAATGGCAACAACGTTGCGCAAACTATTA
ACTGGCGAACTACTTACTCTAGCTTCCCGGCAACAATTAATAGACTGGATGGAGGCGGATAAAGTTGCAG
GACCACTTCTGCGCTCGGCCCTTCCGGCTGGCTGGTTTATTGCTGATAAATCTGGAGCCGGTGAGCGTGG
GTCTCGCGGTATCATTGCAGCACTGGGGCCAGATGGTAAGCCCTCCCGTATCGTAGTTATCTACACGACG
GGGAGTCAGGCAACTATGGATGAACGAAATAGACAGATCGCT
Features (pLannotate 1.2.2; 21 found; start..end, strand, type, name):
    204..792     +  rep_origin     ori: high-copy-number ColE1/pMB1/pBR322/pUC origin of replication
    975..1067    +  CDS            lacI (fragment): lac repressor; lacI; The lac repressor binds to the lac operator to inhibit transcription in E. coli. This inhibition can be relieved by adding lactose or isopropyl-β-D-thiogalactopyranoside (IPTG).
   1080..1101    +  protein_bind   CAP binding site: CAP binding activates transcription in the presence of cAMP. E. coli catabolite activator protein
   1116..1146    +  promoter       lac promoter: promoter for the E. coli lac operon
   1154..1170    +  protein_bind   lac operator: The lac repressor binds to the lac operator to inhibit transcription in E. coli. This inhibition can be relieved by adding lactose or isopropyl-β-D-thiogalactopyranoside (IPTG). lac repressor encoded by lacI
   1243..1364    -  polyA_signal   SV40 poly(A) signal: SV40 polyadenylation signal
   1359..1517    -  CDS            ble (fragment): BLE_KLEPN - Experimental evidence at protein level: Swiss-Prot protein existence level 1. Binding protein with a strong affinity to the bleomycin family of antibiotics. Binds to CL990; an antimitotic-antibiotic compound. From Klebsiella pneumoniae.
   1541..2332    -  CDS            neo: KKA2_KLEPN - Also known as kan, nptII. Experimental evidence at protein level: Swiss-Prot protein existence level 1. Resistance to kanamycin, neomycin, paromomycin, ribostamycin, butirosin and gentamicin B. From Klebsiella pneumoniae.
   2399..2728    -  promoter       SV40 promoter: SV40 enhancer and early promoter
   2742..3170    -  rep_origin     f1 ori (sequence partly withheld): f1 bacteriophage origin of replication; arrow indicates direction of (+) strand synthesis
   3191..3212    -  promoter       SV40 promoter (fragment): SV40 enhancer and early promoter
   3216..3440    -  polyA_signal   bGH poly(A) signal: bovine growth hormone polyadenylation signal
   3571..4602    -  CDS            CCRL2: CCRL2_HUMAN - Also known as CCR11, CCR6, CKRX, CRAM, HCR. Experimental evidence at protein level: Swiss-Prot protein existence level 1. Receptor for CCL19 and chemerin/RARRES2. Does not appear to be a signaling receptor, but may have a role in modulating chemokine- triggered immune responses by capturing and internalizing CCL19 or by presenting RARRES2 ligand to CMKLR1, a functional signaling receptors. Plays a critical role for the development of Th2 responses. From Homo sapiens (Human).
   4615..4635    -  CDS            3xFLAG (fragment): three tandem FLAG® epitope tags
   4728..4746    -  promoter       T7 promoter: promoter for bacteriophage T7 RNA polymerase
   4762..4795    -  LTR            5' LTR (truncated) (fragment): truncated 5' long terminal repeat (LTR) from HIV-1
   4791..4994    -  promoter       CMV promoter: human cytomegalovirus (CMV) immediate early promoter
   4995..5374    -  enhancer       CMV enhancer: human cytomegalovirus immediate early enhancer
   5529..5581    +  misc_feature   bom (fragment): basis of mobility region from pBR322
   5640..5744    +  promoter       AmpR promoter: bla
   5745..33      +  CDS            AmpR (across the origin): β-lactamase; bla; confers resistance to ampicillin, carbenicillin, and related antibiotics
