[The description below was written by a language model from this plasmid's Addgene catalogue record and pLannotate feature annotations shown in this document.]
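Description:
CCRL2-DuET is a mammalian expression plasmid built on the pcDNA 3.1 (+) backbone that encodes human CCRL2 (C-C motif chemokine receptor like 2, also called ACKR5), a class A GPCR of the chemokine receptor family. It is maintained in E. coli through a high-copy ColE1/pUC-type origin and selected with ampicillin via the β-lactamase gene. An f1 origin is also present. For selection in mammalian cells, the backbone carries a neomycin/kanamycin phosphotransferase cassette driven by the SV40 enhancer/early promoter and terminated by an SV40 polyadenylation signal. Short annotated fragments such as lacI, ble, bom and a truncated HIV-1 LTR appear to be partial sequence matches rather than functional elements.

The receptor coding sequence sits downstream of the CMV immediate early enhancer and promoter and is followed by the bovine growth hormone polyadenylation signal, giving strong constitutive expression in transfected mammalian cells. A T7 promoter lies between the CMV promoter and the insert and could support in vitro transcription. According to the record, the "DuET" design places a cleavable hemagglutinin signal peptide and a FLAG epitope at the N terminus and a 1D4 epitope at the C terminus. The signal peptide is removed during processing, leaving the FLAG tag at the mature N terminus. The feature table detects the FLAG sequence (annotated as a 3xFLAG fragment) just upstream of CCRL2, but it does not annotate the signal peptide or the 1D4 tag separately. The insert was assembled by Gibson cloning. The dual tags allow capture and detection of the receptor from both ends, and the construct is intended for mammalian expression and proteomics work. The associated publication concerns multiplexed selectivity screening of anti-GPCR antibodies.
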