Addgene plasmid #213205: CCRL2-DuET
Purpose: The DuET construct encodes the named human GPCR engineered with a cleaved hemagglutinin signal peptide, a 5' FLAG and a 3' 1D4 epitope tag optimized for expression in mammalian cells and proteomics studies.
Depositing lab: Thomas Sakmar. Depositing organization: Rockefeller University. Publication: Multiplexed selectivity screening of anti-GPCR antibodies. Dahl L, Kotliar IB, Bendes A, Dodig-Crnkovic T, Fromm S, Elofsson A, Uhlen M, Sakmar TP, Schwenk JM. Sci Adv. 2023 May 3;9(18):eadf9297. doi: 10.1126/sciadv.adf9297. Epub 2023 May 3. PubMed 37134173.
Backbone
  Vector backbone: pcDNA 3.1 (+)
  Vector type: Mammalian Expression
Growth in bacteria
  Bacterial resistance: Ampicillin, 100 μg/mL
  Growth temperature: 37°C
  Growth strain: DH5alpha
  Copy number: High Copy
Gene/Insert
  Gene/Insert name: CCRL2 (alt names: C-C motif chemokine receptor like 2; ACKR5, CKRX, CRAM-A, CRAM-B, HCR)
  Species: H. sapiens (human)
  Entrez Gene: CCRL2 (a.k.a. ACKR5, CKRX, CRAM, CRAM-A, CRAM-B, HCR)
  Promoter: CMV, T7
  Tag / fusion protein: FLAG (N terminal on insert); 1D4 (C terminal on insert)
  Cloning method: Gibson Cloning
Terms and licenses: Academic/Nonprofit Terms; Industry Terms: Not Available to Industry
Depositor comments: Class: A, Family: Chemokine. Ensembl ID: ENSG00000121797, Uniprot ID: O00421
How to cite: CCRL2-DuET was a gift from Thomas Sakmar (Addgene plasmid # 213205 ; http://n2t.net/addgene:213205 ; RRID:Addgene_213205)
